>Addgene plasmid #194453 | pMET7-EGFP-FKBP12 | addgene full sequence | sequence record 382976 | Addgene NGS Result
AAGCTTGGCTGTGGAATGTGTGTCAGTTAGGGTGTGGAAAGTCCCCAGGCTCCCCAGCAGGCAGAAGTAT
GCAAAGCATGCATCTCAATTAGTCAGCAACCAGGTGTGGAAAGTCCCCAGGCTCCCCAGCAGGCAGAAGT
ATGCAAAGCATGCATCTCAATTAGTCAGCAACCATAGTCCCGCCCCTAACTCCGCCCATCCCGCCCCTAA
CTCCGCCCAGTTCCGCCCATTCTCCGCCCCATGGCTGACTAATTTTTTTTATTTATGCAGAGGCCGAGGC
CGCCTCGGCCTCTGAGCTATTCCAGAAGTAGTGAGGAGGCTTTTTTGGAGGCCTAGGCTTTTGCAAAAAG
CTCCTCGATCGAGGGGCTCGCATCTCTCCTTCACGCGCCCGCCGCCCTACCTGAGGCCGCCATCCACGCC
GGTTGAGTCGCGTTCTGCCGCCTCCCGCCTGTGGTGCCTCCTGAACTGCGTCCGCCGTCTAGGTAAGTTT
AAAGCTCAGGTCGAGACCGGGCCTTTGTCCGGCGCTCCCTTGGAGCCTACCTAGACTCAGCCGGCTCTCC
ACGCTTTGCCTGACCCTGCTTGCTCAACTCTACGTCTTTGTTTCGTTTTCTGTTCTGCGCCGTTACAGAT
CCAAGCTCTGAAAAACCAGAAAGTTAACTGGTAAGTTTAGTCTTTTTGTCTTTTATTTCAGGTCCCGGAT
CCGGTGGTGGTGCAAATCAAAGAACTGCTCCTCAGTGGATGTTGCCTTTACTTCTAGGCCTGTACGGAAG
TGTTACTTCTGCTCTAAAAGCTGCGGAATTCCACCATGGTGAGCAAGGGCGAGGAGCTGTTCACCGGGGT
GGTGCCCATCCTGGTCGAGCTGGACGGCGACGTAAACGGCCACAAGTTCAGCGTGTCCGGCGAGGGCGAG
GGCGATGCCACCTACGGCAAGCTGACCCTGAAGTTCATCTGCACCACCGGCAAGCTGCCCGTGCCCTGGC
CCACCCTCGTGACCACCCTGACCTACGGCGTGCAGTGCTTCAGCCGCTACCCCGACCACATGAAGCAGCA
CGACTTCTTCAAGTCCGCCATGCCCGAAGGCTACGTCCAGGAGCGCACCATCTTCTTCAAGGACGACGGC
AACTACAAGACCCGCGCCGAGGTGAAGTTCGAGGGCGACACCCTGGTGAACCGCATCGAGCTGAAGGGCA
TCGACTTCAAGGAGGACGGCAACATCCTGGGGCACAAGCTGGAGTACAACTACAACAGCCACAACGTCTA
TATCATGGCCGACAAGCAGAAGAACGGCATCAAGGTGAACTTCAAGATCCGCCACAACATCGAGGACGGC
AGCGTGCAGCTCGCCGACCACTACCAGCAGAACACCCCCATCGGCGACGGCCCCGTGCTGCTGCCCGACA
ACCACTACCTGAGCACCCAGTCCGCCCTGAGCAAAGACCCCAACGAGAAGCGCGATCACATGGTCCTGCT
GGAGTTCGTGACCGCCGCCGGGATCACTCTCGGCATGGACGAGCTGTACAAGGGCGGGTCGCTGCAGGGA
GTGCAGGTGGAAACCATCTCCCCGGGAGACGGGCGCACCTTCCCCAAGCGCGGCCAGACCTGCGTGGTGC
ACTACACCGGGATGCTTGAAGATGGAAAGAAATTTGATTCCTCCCGGGACAGAAACAAGCCCTTTAAGTT
TATGCTAGGCAAGCAGGAGGTGATCCGAGGCTGGGAAGAAGGGGTTGCCCAGATGAGTGTGGGTCAGAGA
GCCAAACTGACTATATCTCCAGATTATGCCTATGGTGCCACTGGGCACCCAGGCATCATCCCACCACATG
CCACTCTCGTCTTCGATGTGGAGCTTCTAAAACTGGAATAATCTAGAGAAAAAACCTCCCACACCTCCCC
CTGAACCTGAAACATAAAATGAATGCAATTGTTGTTGTTAACTTGTTTATTGCAGCTTATAATGGTTACA
AATAAAGCAATAGCATCACAAATTTCACAAATAAAGCATTTTTTTCACTGCATTCTAGTTGTGGTTTGTC
CAAACTCATCAATGTATCTTATCATGTCTGGATCCCCGGGTACCGAGCTCGAATTAATTCCTCTTCCGCT
TCCTCGCTCACTGACTCGCTGCGCTCGGTCGTTCGGCTGCGGCGAGCGGTATCAGCTCACTCAAAGGCGG
TAATACGGTTATCCACAGAATCAGGGGATAACGCAGGAAAGAACATGTGAGCAAAAGGCCAGCAAAAGGC
CAGGAACCGTAAAAAGGCCGCGTTGCTGGCGTTTTTCCATAGGCTCCGCCCCCCTGACGAGCATCACAAA
AATCGACGCTCAAGTCAGAGGTGGCGAAACCCGACAGGACTATAAAGATACCAGGCGTTTCCCCCTGGAA
GCTCCCTCGTGCGCTCTCCTGTTCCGACCCTGCCGCTTACCGGATACCTGTCCGCCTTTCTCCCTTCGGG
AAGCGTGGCGCTTTCTCATAGCTCACGCTGTAGGTATCTCAGTTCGGTGTAGGTCGTTCGCTCCAAGCTG
GGCTGTGTGCACGAACCCCCCGTTCAGCCCGACCGCTGCGCCTTATCCGGTAACTATCGTCTTGAGTCCA
ACCCGGTAAGACACGACTTATCGCCACTGGCAGCAGCCACTGGTAACAGGATTAGCAGAGCGAGGTATGT
AGGCGGTGCTACAGAGTTCTTGAAGTGGTGGCCTAACTACGGCTACACTAGAAGAACAGTATTTGGTATC
TGCGCTCTGCTGAAGCCAGTTACCTTCGGAAAAAGAGTTGGTAGCTCTTGATCCGGCAAACAAACCACCG
CTGGTAGCGGTGGTTTTTTTGTTTGCAAGCAGCAGATTACGCGCAGAAAAAAAGGATCTCAAGAAGATCC
TTTGATCTTTTCTACGGGGTCTGACGCTCAGTGGAACGAAAACTCACGTTAAGGGATTTTGGTCATGAGA
TTATCAAAAAGGATCTTCACCTAGATCCTTTTAAATTAAAAATGAAGTTTTAAATCAATCTAAAGTATAT
ATGAGTAAACTTGGTCTGACAGTTACCAATGCTTAATCAGTGAGGCACCTATCTCAGCGATCTGTCTATT
TCGTTCATCCATAGTTGCCTGACTCCCCGTCGTGTAGATAACTACGATACGGGAGGGCTTACCATCTGGC
CCCAGTGCTGCAATGATACCGCGAGACCCACGCTCACCGGCTCCAGATTTATCAGCAATAAACCAGCCAG
CCGGAAGGGCCGAGCGCAGAAGTGGTCCTGCAACTTTATCCGCCTCCATCCAGTCTATTAATTGTTGCCG
GGAAGCTAGAGTAAGTAGTTCGCCAGTTAATAGTTTGCGCAACGTTGTTGCCATTGCTACAGGCATCGTG
GTGTCACGCTCGTCGTTTGGTATGGCTTCATTCAGCTCCGGTTCCCAACGATCAAGGCGAGTTACATGAT
CCCCCATGTTGTGCAAAAAAGCGGTTAGCTCCTTCGGTCCTCCGATCGTTGTCAGAAGTAAGTTGGCCGC
AGTGTTATCACTCATGGTTATGGCAGCACTGCATAATTCTCTTACTGTCATGCCATCCGTAAGATGCTTT
TCTGTGACTGGTGAGTACTCAACCAAGTCATTCTGAGAATAGTGTATGCGGCGACCGAGTTGCTCTTGCC
CGGCGTCAATACGGGATAATACCGCGCCACATAGCAGAACTTTAAAAGTGCTCATCATTGGAAAACGTTC
TTCGGGGCGAAAACTCTCAAGGATCTTACCGCTGTTGAGATCCAGTTCGATGTAACCCACTCGTGCACCC
AACTGATCTTCAGCATCTTTTACTTTCACCAGCGTTTCTGGGTGAGCAAAAACAGGAAGGCAAAATGCCG
CAAAAAAGGGAATAAGGGCGACACGGAAATGTTGAATACTCATACTCTTCCTTTTTCAATATTATTGAAG
CATTTATCAGGGTTATTGTCTCATGAGCGGATACATATTTGAATGTATTTAGAAAAATAAACAAATAGGG
GTTCCGCGCACATTTCCCCGAAAAGTGCCACCTGC
Features (pLannotate 1.2.2; 9 found; start..end, strand, type, name):
     18..347     +  promoter       SV40 promoter: SV40 enhancer and early promoter
    363..631     +  LTR            5' LTR (truncated): truncated 5' long terminal repeat (LTR) from human T-cell leukemia virus (HTLV) type 1
    661..757     +  intron         SV40 intron: modified SV40 intron with splice donor and acceptor sites
    806..1522    +  CDS            EGFP: EGFP is a basic (constitutively fluorescent) green fluorescent protein published in 1996, derived from Aequorea victoria. It is reported to be a rapidly-maturing weak dimer with moderate acid sensitivity.
   1537..1859    +  CDS            FKBP (fragment): human FK506-binding protein FKBP12
   1930..2064    +  polyA_signal   SV40 poly(A) signal: SV40 polyadenylation signal
   2274..2862    -  rep_origin     ori: high-copy-number ColE1/pMB1/pBR322/pUC origin of replication
   3033..3893    -  CDS            AmpR: β-lactamase; bla; confers resistance to ampicillin, carbenicillin, and related antibiotics
   3894..3998    -  promoter       AmpR promoter: bla
