[The description below was written by a language model from this plasmid's Addgene catalogue record and pLannotate feature annotations shown in this document.]
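Description:
pMET7-EGFP-FKBP12 is a compact mammalian expression plasmid of about 4 kb, built on the pMET7 backbone, that produces human FKBP12 (FKBP1A) fused at its N terminus to EGFP. It is maintained in E. coli through a high-copy ColE1/pUC-type origin of replication and selected with ampicillin via the β-lactamase gene under its own bla promoter. The annotated features include no mammalian selection marker, so the plasmid appears suited to transient transfection rather than stable line selection.

Expression is driven by the SRα promoter. In the feature table this appears as its component parts: the SV40 enhancer and early promoter followed by a truncated segment of the HTLV-1 5' LTR, a hybrid arrangement that gives strong constitutive transcription in many mammalian cell types. A modified SV40 intron with splice donor and acceptor sites lies between the promoter and the coding region, which generally aids mRNA processing and expression. The EGFP coding sequence comes next, followed after a short linker region by the FKBP12 sequence, and the transcript is terminated by an SV40 polyadenylation signal.

FKBP12 is the small immunophilin that binds FK506 and rapamycin and is widely used as a module for chemically induced dimerization. The associated publication concerns a decoupled Virotrap approach for studying protein interactomes, which suggests this EGFP–FKBP12 fusion serves as a fluorescent bait or control protein in that system. The record itself, however, states only that the plasmid expresses EGFP fused to FKBP12 and does not spell out its exact role.
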