Addgene plasmid #194453: pMET7-EGFP-FKBP12
Purpose: Mammalian expression vector that expresses the EGFP protein with FKBP12 fused to it
Depositing lab: Sven Eyckerman. Depositing organization: Vlaams Instituut voor Biotechnologie (VIB, vzw). Publication: A decoupled Virotrap approach to study the interactomes of N-terminal proteoforms. Bogaert A, Van de Steene T, Vuylsteke M, Eyckerman S, Gevaert K. Methods Enzymol. 2023;684:253-287. doi: 10.1016/bs.mie.2023.02.003. Epub 2023 Mar 10. PubMed 37230591.
Backbone
  Vector backbone: pMET7
  Backbone size w/o insert (bp): 2970
  Total vector size (bp): 4023
  Vector type: Mammalian Expression
Growth in bacteria
  Bacterial resistance: Ampicillin, 100 μg/mL
  Growth temperature: 37°C
  Growth strain: DH5alpha
  Copy number: High Copy
Gene/Insert
  Gene/Insert name: FKBP12 (alt name: FKBP1A)
  Species: H. sapiens (human)
  Insert size (bp): 1053
  Entrez Gene: FKBP1A (a.k.a. FKBP-12, FKBP-1A, FKBP1, FKBP12, PKC12, PKCI2, PPIASE)
  Promoter: SR alpha
  Tag / fusion protein: eGFP (N terminal on insert)
  Cloning method: Unknown
  Sequencing primers: 5′ ATCAAAGAACTGCTCCTC; 3′ GTAACCATTATAAGCTGCAA
Terms and licenses: Academic/Nonprofit Terms; Industry Terms: Not Available to Industry
How to cite: pMET7-EGFP-FKBP12 was a gift from Sven Eyckerman (Addgene plasmid # 194453 ; http://n2t.net/addgene:194453 ; RRID:Addgene_194453)
